>Addgene plasmid #152650 | pGBW-m4134528 | depositor full sequence | sequence record 295662 | Full Sequence
CACCATGGCCTACACAAGATATGTGGATAACAATTTTTGTGGGCCGGACGGATACCCTTTAGAATGCATC
AAAGATTTGCTTGCAAGGGCGGGCAAGGCTTCGTGCACTCTGTCCGAGCAGCTGGACTTCATTGATACCA
AGCGCGGTGTTTATTGTTGCCGAGAGCATGAACACGAGATAGCCTGGTATACGGAACGGTCAGAGAAAAG
TTACGAACTCCAAACCCCATTCGAGATCAAGCTAGCTAAAAAGTTTGACACTTTCAACGGCGAATGTCCC
AATTTTGTCTTTCCCCTGAACTCTATTATCAAAACAATACAGCCTCGGGTGGAGAAGAAGAAATTAGACG
GATTCATGGGGCGTATTAGGAGCGTATACCCAGTGGCCAGCCCGAATGAATGCAACCAGATGTGTCTTTC
CACACTGATGAAGTGCGATCACTGTGGCGAGACTTCTTGGCAAACCGGTGACTTCGTAAAAGCGACATGC
GAGTTTTGTGGTACCGAGAATCTGACTAAGGAGGGAGCTACCACATGCGGCTATTTGCCACAGAATGCAG
TGGTCAAGATCTACTGTCCTGCATGCCATAACTCTGAAGTCGGCCCCGAGCACTCGCTCGCCGAATATCA
CAATGAGAGCGGGCTAAAAACTATACTGAGGAAAGGAGGTCGCACCATCGCCTTTGGGGGCTGCGTTTTC
TCCTACGTGGGGTGTCATAACAAATGTGCCTATTGGGTTCCCAGAGCCTCCGCTAACATTGGGTGCAATC
ATACGGGAGTGGTCGGGGAAGGCTCAGAAGGCTTGAACGATAACCTCCTTGAAATTCTGCAAAAGGAGAA
GGTGAATATCAATATCGTTGGCGACTTCAAGTTAAATGAGGAAATCGCGATTATTCTGGCAAGTTTTTCT
GCCTCAACTAGCGCCTTTGTAGAGACAGTGAAAGGACTCGATTATAAAGCTTTCAAACAGATAGTCGAGA
GTTGTGGTAACTTCAAGGTTACAAAGGGCAAGGCTAAAAAGGGTGCTTGGAACATTGGAGAGCAGAAGTC
AATCTTGAGTCCACTGTACGCGTTTGCATCTGAGGCCGCCCGTGTGGTCAGGAGCATATTCAGTCGAACC
CTAGAAACCGCACAGAATAGCGTGCGGGTATTACAGAAGGCGGCTATTACTATTCTCGACGGTATCTCGC
AGTATTCTCTGAGACTGATCGACGCCATGATGTTTACAAGCGATCTGGCAACGAATAACTTAGTGGTCAT
GGCGTACATAACCGGAGGGGTCGTGCAACTTACCTCCCAGTGGCTAACGAACATCTTTGGGACGGTTTAC
GAGAAGCTAAAACCTGTGCTGGACTGGCTCGAAGAGAAATTCAAAGAAGGCGTGGAATTTTTGCGTGACG
GGTGGGAGATCGTAAAGTTCATATCAACATGTGCTTGCGAAATCGTTGGCGGACAAATCGTAACTTGCGC
AAAAGAGATTAAAGAATCGGTGCAGACCTTCTTTAAACTTGTTAACAAATTCCTGGCTTTGTGTGCCGAT
TCTATTATCATCGGGGGAGCAAAGCTTAAAGCCCTAAATTTAGGCGAGACATTTGTGACGCACAGTAAGG
GCCTGTATAGAAAGTGCGTGAAGAGTCGCGAAGAAACCGGACTGCTCATGCCCTTAAAAGCGCCAAAAGA
AATAATTTTCCTGGAAGGGGAGACATTGCCCACTGAAGTGCTCACTGAGGAAGTAGTTCTGAAAACTGGG
GATCTGCAACCTTTAGAGCAGCCGACCTCCGAGGCCGTCGAGGCACCTCTCGTGGGAACCCCGGTCTGTA
TTAATGGGTTGATGCTGCTCGAGATTAAGGATACCGAAAAATACTGCGCACTAGCCCCCAACATGATGGT
GACTAACAACACATTTACCCTCAAGGGAGGGGAAAACCTTTACTTTCAGTCGATGGATTATAAGGACCAC
GATGGAGACTACAAAGATCATGACATTGATTACAAGGACGACGATGACAAATAAGCTAGCTTGACTGACT
GAGATACAGCGTACCTTCAGCTCACAGACATGATAAGATACATTGATGAGTTTGGACAAACCACAACTAG
AATGCAGTGAAAAAAATGCTTTATTTGTGAAATTTGTGATGCTATTGCTTTATTTGTAACCATTATAAGC
TGCAATAAACAAGTTAACAACAACAATTGCATTCATTTTATGTTTCAGGTTCAGGGGGAGGTGTGGGAGG
TTTTTTAAAGCAAGTAAAACCTCTACAAATGTGGTATTGGCCCATCTCTATCGGTATCGTAGCATAACCC
CTTGGGGCCTCTAAACGGGTCTTGAGGGGTTTTTTGTGCCCCTCGGGCCGGATTGCTATCTACCGGCATT
GGCGCAGAAAAAAATGCCTGATGCGACGCTGCGCGTCTTATACTCCCACATATGCCAGATTCAGCAACGG
ATACGGCTTCCCCAACTTGCCCACTTCCATACGTGTCCTCCTTACCAGAAATTTATCCTTAAGGTCGTCA
GCTATCCTGCAGGCGATCTCTCGATTTCGATCAAGACATTCCTTTAATGGTCTTTTCTGGACACCACTAG
GGGTCAGAAGTAGTTCATCAAACTTTCTTCCCTCCCTAATCTCATTGGTTACCTTGGGCTATCGAAACTT
AATTAACCAGTCAAGTCAGCTACTTGGCGAGATCGACTTGTCTGGGTTTCGACTACGCTCAGAATTGCGT
CAGTCAAGTTCGATCTGGTCCTTGCTATTGCACCCGTTCTCCGATTACGAGTTTCATTTAAATCATGTGA
GCAAAAGGCCAGCAAAAGGCCAGGAACCGTAAAAAGGCCGCGTTGCTGGCGTTTTTCCATAGGCTCCGCC
CCCCTGACGAGCATCACAAAAATCGACGCTCAAGTCAGAGGTGGCGAAACCCGACAGGACTATAAAGATA
CCAGGCGTTTCCCCCTGGAAGCTCCCTCGTGCGCTCTCCTGTTCCGACCCTGCCGCTTACCGGATACCTG
TCCGCCTTTCTCCCTTCGGGAAGCGTGGCGCTTTCTCATAGCTCACGCTGTAGGTATCTCAGTTCGGTGT
AGGTCGTTCGCTCCAAGCTGGGCTGTGTGCACGAACCCCCCGTTCAGCCCGACCGCTGCGCCTTATCCGG
TAACTATCGTCTTGAGTCCAACCCGGTAAGACACGACTTATCGCCACTGGCAGCAGCCACTGGTAACAGG
ATTAGCAGAGCGAGGTATGTAGGCGGTGCTACAGAGTTCTTGAAGTGGTGGCCTAACTACGGCTACACTA
GAAGAACAGTATTTGGTATCTGCGCTCTGCTGAAGCCAGTTACCTTCGGAAAAAGAGTTGGTAGCTCTTG
ATCCGGCAAACAAACCACCGCTGGTAGCGGTGGTTTTTTTGTTTGCAAGCAGCAGATTACGCGCAGAAAA
AAAGGATCTCAAGAAGATCCTTTGATCTTTTCTACGGGGTCTGACGCTCAGTGGAACGAAAACTCACGTT
AAGGGATTTTGGTCATGAGATTATCAAAAAGGATCTTCACCTAGATCCTTTTAAATTAAAAATGAAGTTT
TAAATCAATCTAAAGTATATATGAGTAAACTTGGTCTGACAGTTACCAATGCTTAATCAGTGAGGCACCT
ATCTCAGCGATCTGTCTATTTCGTTCATCCATAGTTGCATTTAAATTTCCGAACTCTCCAAGGCCCTCGT
CGGAAAATCTTCAAACCTTTCGTCCGATCCATCTTGCAGGCTACCTCTCGAACGAACTATCGCAAGTCTC
TTGGCCGGCCTTGCGCCTTGGCTATTGCTTGGCAGCGCCTATCGCCAGGTATTACTCCAATCCCGAATAT
CCGAGATCGGGATCACCCGAGAGAAGTTCAACCTACATCCTCAATCCCGATCTATCCGAGATCCGAGGAA
TATCGAAATCGGGGCGCGCCTGGTGTACCGAGAACGATCCTCTCAGTGCGAGTCTCGACGATCCATATCG
TTGCTTGGCAGTCAGCCAGTCGGAATCCAGCTTGGGACCCAGGAAGTCCAATCGTCAGATATTGTACTCA
AGCCTGGTCACGGCAGCGTACCGATCTGTTTAAACCTAGATATTGATAGTCTGATCGGTCAACGTATAAT
CGAGTCCTAGCTTTTGCAAACATCTATCAAGAGACAGGATCAGCAGGAGGCTTTCGCATGAGTATTCAAC
ATTTCCGTGTCGCCCTTATTCCCTTTTTTGCGGCATTTTGCCTTCCTGTTTTTGCTCACCCAGAAACGCT
GGTGAAAGTAAAAGATGCTGAAGATCAGTTGGGTGCGCGAGTGGGTTACATCGAACTGGATCTCAACAGC
GGTAAGATCCTTGAGAGTTTTCGCCCCGAAGAACGCTTTCCAATGATGAGCACTTTTAAAGTTCTGCTAT
GTGGCGCGGTATTATCCCGTATTGACGCCGGGCAAGAGCAACTCGGTCGCCGCATACACTATTCTCAGAA
TGACTTGGTTGAGTATTCACCAGTCACAGAAAAGCATCTTACGGATGGCATGACAGTAAGAGAATTATGC
AGTGCTGCCATAACCATGAGTGATAACACTGCGGCCAACTTACTTCTGACAACGATTGGAGGACCGAAGG
AGCTAACCGCTTTTTTGCACAACATGGGGGATCATGTAACTCGCCTTGATCGTTGGGAACCGGAGCTGAA
TGAAGCCATACCAAACGACGAGCGTGACACCACGATGCCTGTAGCAATGGCAACAACCTTGCGTAAACTA
TTAACTGGCGAACTACTTACTCTAGCTTCCCGGCAACAGTTGATAGACTGGATGGAGGCGGATAAAGTTG
CAGGACCACTTCTGCGCTCGGCCCTTCCGGCTGGCTGGTTTATTGCTGATAAATCTGGAGCCGGTGAGCG
TGGGTCTCGCGGTATCATTGCAGCACTGGGGCCAGATGGTAAGCCCTCCCGTATCGTAGTTATCTACACG
ACGGGGAGTCAGGCAACTATGGATGAACGAAATAGACAGATCGCTGAGATAGGTGCCTCACTGATTAAGC
ATTGGTAACCGATTCTAGGTGCATTGGCGCAGAAAAAAATGCCTGATGCGACGCTGCGCGTCTTATACTC
CCACATATGCCAGATTCAGCAACGGATACGGCTTCCCCAACTTGCCCACTTCCATACGTGTCCTCCTTAC
CAGAAATTTATCCTTAAGATCCCGAATCGTTTAAACTCGACTCTGGCTCTATCGAATCTCCGTCGTTTCG
AGCTTACGCGAACAGCCGTGGCGCTCATTTGCTCGTCGGGCATCGAATCTCGTCAGCTATCGTCAGCTTA
CCTTTTTGGCAGCGATCGCGGCTCCCGACATCTTGGACCATTAGCTCCACAGGTATCTTCTTCCCTCTAG
TGGTCATAACAGCAGCTTCAGCTACCTCTCAATTCAAAAAACCCCTCAAGACCCGTTTAGAGGCCCCAAG
GGGTTATGCTATCAATCGTTGCGTTACACACACAAAAAACCAACACACATCCATCTTCGATGGATAGCGA
TTTTATTATCTAACTGCTGATCGAGTGTAGCCAGATCTAGTAATCAATTACGGGGTCATTAGTTCATAGC
CCATATATGGAGTTCCGCGTTACATAACTTACGGTAAATGGCCCGCCTGGCTGACCGCCCAACGACCCCC
GCCCATTGACGTCAATAATGACGTATGTTCCCATAGTAACGCCAATAGGGACTTTCCATTGACGTCAATG
GGTGGAGTATTTACGGTAAACTGCCCACTTGGCAGTACATCAAGTGTATCATATGCCAAGTACGCCCCCT
ATTGACGTCAATGACGGTAAATGGCCCGCCTGGCATTATGCCCAGTACATGACCTTATGGGACTTTCCTA
CTTGGCAGTACATCTACGTATTAGTCATCGCTATTACCATGCTGATGCGGTTTTGGCAGTACATCAATGG
GCGTGGATAGCGGTTTGACTCACGGGGATTTCCAAGTCTCCACCCCATTGACGTCAATGGGAGTTTGTTT
TGGCACCAAAATCAACGGGACTTTCCAAAATGTCGTAACAACTCCGCCCCATTGACGCAAATGGGCGGTA
GGCGTGTACGGTGGGAGGTCTATATAAGCAGAGCTGGTTTAGTGAACCGTCAGATCAGATCTTTGTCGAT
CCTACCATCCACTCGACACACCCGCCAGCGGCCGC
Features (pLannotate 1.2.2; 17 found; start..end, strand, type, name):
      8..1921    +  CDS            R1A_SARS2 (fragment): Experimental evidence at protein level: Swiss-Prot protein existence level 1. [Non-structural protein 10]: Plays a pivotal role in viral transcription by stimulating both nsp14 3'-5' exoribonuclease and nsp16 2'-O-methyltransferase activities. Therefore plays an essential role in viral mRNAs cap methylation. From Severe acute respiratory syndrome coronavirus 2 (2019-nCoV) (SARS-CoV-2).
   1988..2010    +  CDS            FLAG (fragment): FLAG® epitope tag, followed by an enterokinase cleavage site
   2064..2185    -  polyA_signal   SV40 poly(A) signal: SV40 polyadenylation signal
   2208..2277    -  CDS            large T antigen (fragment): large T antigen from SV40 (simian virus 40)
   2300..2346    +  terminator     T7 terminator: transcription terminator for bacteriophage T7 RNA polymerase
   2376..2512    +  terminator     rrnG terminator: transcription terminator from the E. coli ribosomal RNA rrnG operon (Albrechtsen et al., 1991)
   2557..2628    +  misc_feature   3' β-globin insulator: insulator downstream of the human β-globin locus (Farrell et al., 2002)
   2854..3442    -  rep_origin     ori: high-copy-number ColE1/pMB1/pBR322/pUC origin of replication
   3614..3678    -  CDS            bla(M) (fragment): β-lactamase lacking the signal sequence; bla(M); allows cytosolic expression of β-lactamase
   4188..5048    +  CDS            AmpR: β-lactamase; bla; confers resistance to ampicillin, carbenicillin, and related antibiotics
   5061..5197    +  terminator     rrnG terminator: transcription terminator from the E. coli ribosomal RNA rrnG operon (Albrechtsen et al., 1991)
   5349..5420    +  misc_feature   5' β-globin insulator: insulator upstream of the human β-globin locus (Farrell et al., 2002)
   5425..5471    -  terminator     T7 terminator: transcription terminator for bacteriophage T7 RNA polymerase
   5489..5537    -  polyA_signal   poly(A) signal: synthetic polyadenylation signal
   5618..5921    +  enhancer       CMV enhancer: human cytomegalovirus immediate early enhancer
   5994..6011    -  promoter       CMV promoter (fragment): human cytomegalovirus (CMV) immediate early promoter
   6074..6125    +  promoter       CMVd2 promoter: truncated human cytomegalovirus (CMV) immediate early promoter that yields moderately reduced expression relative to the full-length promoter
