[The description below was written by a language model from this plasmid's Addgene catalogue record and pLannotate feature annotations shown in this document.]
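Description:
pGBW-m4134528 is a mammalian expression plasmid built on the pTwist_CMV_6 backbone and carrying the wild-type SARS-CoV-2 nsp2 coding sequence, one of the non-structural proteins released from the ORF1ab polyprotein. It is maintained in E. coli as a high-copy plasmid through a ColE1/pUC-type origin and is selected with ampicillin via a full-length β-lactamase (AmpR) gene. No mammalian selection marker appears in the record, which suggests use mainly by transient transfection.

The roughly 1.9 kb nsp2 open reading frame sits at the start of the numbered sequence and is annotated as a fragment of the replicase polyprotein 1a. The functional text attached to that automated hit refers to nsp10, a generic artefact of matching the polyprotein entry, and it does not describe this insert. Because the plasmid is circular, the CMV enhancer and CMV promoter elements annotated at the end of the record lie directly upstream of the insert and drive its transcription. The catalogue describes a backbone-encoded C-terminal tag consisting of a TEV protease cleavage site followed by 3xFLAG. The feature table picks up only a FLAG fragment downstream of the ORF, which is consistent with that tag. An SV40 polyadenylation signal region follows the tag.

The expression unit is flanked by T7 and rrnG transcription terminators, a synthetic poly(A) signal and short 5' and 3' β-globin insulator elements, which help isolate it from read-through transcription from the bacterial backbone. The construct is suited to expressing tagged nsp2 in mammalian cells for anti-FLAG detection or affinity purification, with the option of removing the tag by TEV cleavage.
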