Addgene plasmid #152650: pGBW-m4134528
Purpose: Mammalian expression plasmid for SARS-CoV-2 nsp2
Depositing lab: Ginkgo Bioworks & Benjie Chen. Depositing organization: Ginkgo Bioworks.
Backbone
  Vector backbone: pTwist_CMV_6
  Backbone size w/o insert (bp): 4180
  Vector type: Mammalian Expression
Growth in bacteria
  Bacterial resistance: Ampicillin, 100 μg/mL
  Growth temperature: 37°C
  Growth strain: DH5alpha
  Copy number: High Copy
Gene/Insert
  Gene/Insert name: SARS-CoV-2 nsp2
  Species: Severe acute respiratory syndrome coronavirus 2
  Insert size (bp): 1913
  Mutation: wt
  Entrez Gene: ORF1ab (a.k.a. GU280_gp01)
  Promoter: CMV
  Tag / fusion protein: Cleavable TEV;3xFlag (C terminal on backbone)
  Cloning method: Unknown
Resource information
  A portion of this plasmid was derived from a plasmid made by: GinkgoBioworks
Depositor comments: NCBI reference sequence: YP_009725298.1
How to cite: pGBW-m4134528 was a gift from Ginkgo Bioworks & Benjie Chen (Addgene plasmid # 152650 ; http://n2t.net/addgene:152650 ; RRID:Addgene_152650)
